>Addgene plasmid #25490 | SRM | depositor partial sequence | sequence record 11894 | Author sequence
ATGGAGCCCGGCCCCGACGGCCCCGCCGCCTCCGGCCCCGCCGCCATCCGCGAGGGCTGGTTCCGCGAGA
CCTGCAGCCTGTGGCCCGGCCAGGCCCTGTCGCTGCAGGTGGAGCAGCTGCTCCACCACCGGCGCTCGCG
CTACCAGGACATCCTCGTCTTCCGCAGTAAGACCTATGGCAACGTGCTGGTGTTGGACGGTGTCATCCAG
TGCACGGAGAGAGACGAGTTCTCCTACCAGGAGATGATCGCCAACCTGCCTCTCTGCAGCCACCCCAACC
CGCGAAAGGTGCTGATCATCGGGGGCGGAGATGGAGGTGTCCTGCGGGAGGTGGTGAAGCACCCCTCCGT
GGAGTCCGTGGTCCAGTGTGAGATCGACGAGGATGTCATCCAAGTCTCCAAGAAGTTCCTGCCAGGCATG
GCCATTGGCTACTCTAGCTCGAAGCTGACCCTACATGTGGGTGACGGTTTTGAGTTCATGAAACAGAATC
AGGATGCCTTCGACGTGATCATCACTGACTCCTCAGACCCCATGGGCCCCGCCGAAAGTCTCTTCAAGGA
GTCCTATTACCAGCTCATGAAGACAGCCCTCAAGGAAGATGGTGTCCTCTGCTGCCAGGGCGAGTGCCAG
TGGCTGCACCTGGACCTCATCAAGGAGATGCGGCAGTTCTGCCAGTCCCTGTTCCCCGTGGTGGCCTATG
CCTACTGCACCATCCCCACCTACCCCAGCGGCCAGATCGGCTTCATGCTGTGCAGCAAGAACCCGAGCAC
GAACTTCCAGGAGCCGGTGCAGCCGCTGACACAGCAGCAGGTGGCGCAGATGCAGCTGAAGTACTACAAC
TCCGACGTGCACCGCGCCGCCTTTGTGCTGCCCGAGTTTGCCCGCAAGGCCCTGAATGATGTGAGC
