>Addgene plasmid #25490 | SRM | addgene partial sequence | sequence record 31470 | 25490 with T7
ATTCCCTCTGAATATTTTGTTTAACTTTAAGAAGGAGATATACCATGGGCAGCAGCCATCATCATCATCA
TCACAGCAGCGGCCTGGTTCCGCGTGGTAGTATGGAGCCCGGCCCCGACGGCCCCGCCGCCTCCGGCCCC
GCCGCCATCCGCGAGGGCTGGTTCCGCGAGACCTGCAGCCTGTGGCCCGGCCAGGCCCTGTCGCTGCAGG
TGGAGCAGCTGCTCCACCACCGGCGCTCGCGCTACCAGGACATCCTCGTCTTCCGCAGTAAGACCTATGG
CAACGTGCTGGTGTTGGACGGTGTCATCCAGTGCACGGAGAGAGACGAGTTCTCCTACCAGGAGATGATC
GCCAACCTGCCTCTCTGCAGCCACCCCAACCCGCGAAAGGTGCTGATCATCGGGGGCGGAGATGGAGGTG
TCCTGCGGGAGGTGGTGAAGCACCCCTCCGTGGAGTCCGTGGTCCAGTGTGAGATCGACGAGGATGTCAT
CCAAGTCTCCAAGAAGTTCCTGCCAGGCATGGCCATTGGCTACTCTAGCTCGAAGCTGACCCTACATGTG
GGTGACGGTTTTGAGTTCATGAAACAGAATCAGGATGCCTTCGACGTGATCATCACTGACTCCTCAGACC
CCATGGGCCCCGCCGAAAGTCTCTTCAAGGAGTCCTATTACCAGCTCATGAAGACAGCCCTCAAGGAAGA
TGGTGTCCTCTGCTGCCAGGGCGAGTGCCAGTGGCTGCACCTGGACCTCATCAAGGAGATGCGGCAGTTC
TGCCAGTCCCTGTTCCCCGTGGTGGCCTATGCCTACTGCACCATCCCCACCTACCCCAGCGGCCAGATCG
GCTTCATGCTGTGCAGCAAGAACCCGAGCACGAACTTCCAGGAGCCGGTGCAGCCGCTGACACA
