[The description below was written by a language model from this plasmid's Addgene catalogue record.]
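Description:
SRM is a bacterial expression plasmid built on the pET28a-LIC backbone, a ligation-independent-cloning derivative of pET28a produced by a structural genomics group. The backbone is listed at 7328 bp without insert, is maintained at low copy number in standard E. coli cloning strains, and is selected with kanamycin. No feature table accompanies the record, so the origin of replication, promoter and other backbone elements are not explicitly annotated. The listed sequencing primers (T7 forward and T7 terminator) are consistent with the usual pET arrangement, in which the insert sits between a T7 promoter and T7 terminator and is expressed in hosts that supply T7 RNA polymerase.

The insert is a 906 bp coding segment of human SRM, the gene for spermidine synthase (also known as PAPT, SPDSY, SPS1 or SRML1), an aminopropyltransferase of polyamine biosynthesis that converts putrescine to spermidine. The protein is fused to an N-terminal His tag, which allows purification by immobilised metal affinity chromatography. The record cautions that the insert may not be the full open reading frame, as is common for constructs whose boundaries were trimmed to favour soluble, crystallisable protein.

The stated purpose is recombinant production of the enzyme in bacteria for structure determination, and the alternative names point to two deposited crystal structures associated with this construct. It would also suit preparation of purified human spermidine synthase for biochemical or ligand-binding work, although the record does not mention such uses.
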