Addgene plasmid #25490: SRM
Purpose: Bacterial expression for structure determination; may not be full ORF
Depositing lab: Cheryl Arrowsmith. Depositing organization: University of Toronto.
Backbone
  Vector backbone: pET28a-LIC
  Backbone manufacturer: SGC
  Backbone size w/o insert (bp): 7328
  Vector type: Bacterial Expression
Growth in bacteria
  Bacterial resistance: Kanamycin, 50 μg/mL
  Growth temperature: 37°C
  Growth strain: DH5alpha
  Copy number: Low Copy
Gene/Insert
  Gene/Insert name: SRM (alt names: PDB: 2O05. 2O06; Spermidine Synthase; PAPT, SPDSY, SPS1, SRML1)
  Species: H. sapiens (human)
  Insert size (bp): 906
  Entrez Gene: SRM (a.k.a. PAPT, SPS1, SPDSY, SRML1)
  Tag / fusion protein: His (N terminal on insert)
  Cloning method: Restriction Enzyme
  Sequencing primers: 5′ T7; 3′ T7-term
Terms and licenses: Academic/Nonprofit Terms; Industry Terms: Not Available to Industry
How to cite: SRM was a gift from Cheryl Arrowsmith (Addgene plasmid # 25490 ; http://n2t.net/addgene:25490 ; RRID:Addgene_25490)
